>Addgene plasmid #29505 | pBacPAK8-ElonginC | addgene partial sequence | sequence record 34905 | 29505 with polyhedrin-fwd (5' AAATGATAACCATCTCGC 3')
TAAAAAAACCTATAAATACGGATCCCTGCAGGCCTCGAGTTCGAATCTAGCATGGATGGAGAGGAGAAAA
CCTATGGTGGCTGTGAAGGACCTGATGCC
[288 nt withheld, positions 100-387]
TGAATTCTCGACCCGGGCGGCCGCTTAATTAATTGATCCGGGTTATTAGTACATTTATTAAGCGCTAGAT
TCTGTGCGTTGTTGATTTACAGACAATTGTTGTACGTATTTTAATAATTCATTAAATTTATAATCTTTAG
GGTGGTATGTTAGAGCGAAAATCAAATGATTTTCAGCGTCTTTATATCTGAATTTAAATATTAAATCCTC
AATAGATTTGTAAAATAGGTTTCGATTAGTTTCAAACAAGGGTTGTTTTTCCGAACCGATGGCTGGACTA
TCTAATGGATTTTCGCTCAACGCCACAAAACTTGCCAAATCTTGTAGCAGCAATCTAGCTTTGTCGATAT
TCGTTTGTGTTTTGTTTTGTAATAAAGGTTCGACGTCGTTCAAAATATTATGCGCTTTTGTATTTCTTTC
ATCACTGTCGTTAGTGTACAATTGACTCGACGTAAACACGTTAAATAAAGCTTGGACATATTTAACATCG
GGCGTGTTAGCTTTATTAGGCCGATTATCGTCGTCGTCCCAACCCTCGTCGTTA
