[The description below was written by a language model from this plasmid's Addgene catalogue record.]
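Description:
pBacPAK8-ElonginC is an insect expression construct built on the commercial pBacPAK8 backbone (about 5.5 kb without insert), a baculovirus transfer vector. Plasmids of this type are not used directly for expression. They carry the gene of interest between baculoviral flanking sequences so that, after co-transfection of insect cells with baculovirus DNA, recombination moves the cassette into the viral genome and yields a recombinant virus that drives protein production in infected insect cells. In bacteria the plasmid is maintained as a high-copy replicon under ampicillin selection. No feature table accompanies the record, so the promoter, origin and flanking viral elements are not individually documented here. In pBacPAK8, expression is generally understood to come from the strong, very late polyhedrin promoter, but the record itself does not state this.

The insert is human Elongin C (ELOC, also known as TCEB1 or SIII), a small adaptor protein that pairs with Elongin B and bridges substrate-recognition subunits such as the VHL tumour suppressor protein to cullin-based ubiquitin ligase scaffolds. The insert was placed by restriction cloning, but the sites used are not recorded, and no epitope or purification tag is listed. The standard Bac1 and Bac2 primers flanking the cloning region are given for sequence verification.

The associated publication concerns reconstitution of the VHL complex and its activation of HIF1alpha ubiquitination. This suggests the plasmid was made to produce recombinant Elongin C in baculovirus-infected insect cells, likely alongside other complex subunits, for assembling multiprotein complexes for biochemical assays.
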