Addgene plasmid #29505: pBacPAK8-ElonginC
Depositing lab: Joan Conaway & Ronald Conaway. Depositing organization: Stowers Institute for Medical Research. Publication: Activation of HIF1alpha ubiquitination by a reconstituted von Hippel-Lindau (VHL) tumor suppressor complex. Kamura T, Sato S, Iwai K, Czyzyk-Krzeska M, Conaway RC, Conaway JW. Proc Natl Acad Sci U S A. 2000 Sep 12. 97(19):10430-5. 10.1073/pnas.190332597 PubMed 10973499.
Backbone
  Vector backbone: pBacPAK8
  Backbone manufacturer: Clontech
  Backbone size w/o insert (bp): 5500
  Vector type: Insect Expression
Growth in bacteria
  Bacterial resistance: Ampicillin, 100 μg/mL
  Growth temperature: 37°C
  Growth strain: DH5alpha
  Copy number: High Copy
Gene/Insert
  Gene/Insert name: Elongin C (alt name: EloC)
  Species: H. sapiens (human)
  Entrez Gene: ELOC (a.k.a. SIII, TCEB1)
  Cloning method: Restriction Enzyme; 5′ cloning site don't know (unknown if destroyed); 3′ cloning site don't know (unknown if destroyed)
  Sequencing primers: 5′ Bac1 Primer; 3′ Bac2 Primer
Terms and licenses: Academic/Nonprofit Terms; Industry Terms: Not Available to Industry
How to cite: pBacPAK8-ElonginC was a gift from Joan Conaway & Ronald Conaway (Addgene plasmid # 29505 ; http://n2t.net/addgene:29505 ; RRID:Addgene_29505)
